>Addgene plasmid #14140 | pAG306GPD-ccdB | depositor full sequence | sequence record 7803 | Author sequence
TCGCGCGTTTCGGTGATGACGGTGAAAACCTCTGACACATGCAGCTCCCGGAGACGGTCACAGCTTGTCT
GTAAGCGGATGCCGGGAGCAGACAAGCCCGTCAGGGCGCGTCAGCGGGTGTTGGCGGGTGTCGGGGCTGG
CTTAACTATGCGGCATCAGAGCAGATTGTACTGAGAGTGCACCACGCTTTTCAATTCAATTCATCATTTT
TTTTTTATTCTTTTTTTTGATTTCGGTTTCTTTGAAATTTTTTTGATTCGGTAATCTCCGAACAGAAGGA
AGAACGAAGGAAGGAGCACAGACTTAGATTGGTATATATACGCATATGTAGTGTTGAAGAAACATGAAAT
TGCCCAGTATTCTTAACCCAACTGCACAGAACAAAAACCTGCAGGAAACGAAGATAAATCATGTCGAAAG
CTACATATAAGGAACGTGCTGCTACTCATCCTAGTCCTGTTGCTGCCAAGCTATTTAATATCATGCACGA
AAAGCAAACAAACTTGTGTGCTTCATTGGATGTTCGTACCACCAAGGAATTACTGGAGTTAGTTGAAGCA
TTAGGTCCCAAAATTTGTTTACTAAAAACACATGTGGATATCTTGACTGATTTTTCCATGGAGGGCACAG
TTAAGCCGCTAAAGGCATTATCCGCCAAGTACAATTTTTTACTCTTCGAAGACAGAAAATTTGCTGACAT
TGGTAATACAGTCAAATTGCAGTACTCTGCGGGTGTATACAGAATAGCAGAATGGGCAGACATTACGAAT
GCACACGGTGTGGTGGGCCCAGGTATTGTTAGCGGTTTGAAGCAGGCGGCAGAAGAAGTAACAAAGGAAC
CTAGAGGCCTTTTGATGTTAGCAGAATTGTCATGCAAGGGCTCCCTATCTACTGGAGAATATACTAAGGG
TACTGTTGACATTGCGAAGAGCGACAAAGATTTTGTTATCGGCTTTATTGCTCAAAGAGACATGGGTGGA
AGAGATGAAGGTTACGATTGGTTGATTATGACACCCGGTGTGGGTTTAGATGACAAGGGAGACGCATTGG
GTCAACAGTATAGAACCGTGGATGATGTGGTCTCTACAGGATCTGACATTATTATTGTTGGAAGAGGACT
ATTTGCAAAGGGAAGGGATGCTAAGGTAGAGGGTGAACGTTACAGAAAAGCAGGCTGGGAAGCATATTTG
AGAAGATGCGGCCAGCAAAACTAAAAAACTGTATTATAAGTAAATGCATGTATACTAAACTCACAAATTA
GAGCTTCAATTTAATTATATCAGTTATTACCCTGCGGTGTGAAATACCGCACAGATGCGTAAGGAGAAAA
TACCGCATCAGGAAATTGTAAACGTTAATATTTTGTTAAAATTCGCGTTAAATTTTTGTTAAATCAGCTC
ATTTTTTAACCAATAGGCCGAAATCGGCAAAATCCCTTATAAATCAAAAGAATAGACCGAGATAGGGT
[37 nt withheld, positions 1469-1505]
AAAGAACGTGGACTCCAACGTCAAAGG
[49 nt withheld, positions 1533-1581]
T
[91 nt withheld, positions 1583-1673]
G
[124 nt withheld, positions 1675-1798]
CGCGCCATTCGCCATTCAGGCTGCGCAACTGTTGGGAAGGGCGATCGGTGCGGGCCTCTTCGCTATTACG
CCAGCTGGCGAAGGGGGGATGTGCTGCAAGGCGATTAAGTTGGGTAACGCCAGGGTTTTCCCAGTCACGA
CGTTGTAAAACGACGGCCAGTGAATTGTAATACGACTCACTATAGGGCGAATTGGAGCTCTTCGAGTTTA
TCATTATCAATACTCGCCATTTCAAAGAATACGTAAATAATTAATAGTAGTGATTTTCCTAACTTTATTT
AGTCAAAAAATTAGCCTTTTAATTCTGCTGTAACCCGTACATGCCCAAAATAGGGGGCGGGTTACACAGA
ATATATAACACCGAAGGTGCCTGGGTGAACAGGTTTATTCCTGGCATCCACTAAATATAATGGAGCCCGC
TTTTTAAGCTGGCATCCAGAAAAAAAAAGAATCCCAGCACCAAAATATTGTTTTCTTCACCAACCATCAG
TTCATAGGTCCATTCTCTTAGCGCAACTACAGAGAACAGGGGCACAAACAGGCAAAAAACGGGCACAACC
TCAATGGAGTGATGCAACCTGCCTGGAGTAAATGATGACACAAGGCAATTGACCCACGCATGTATCTATC
TCATTTTCTTACACCTTCTATTACCTTCTGCTCTCTCTGATTTGGAAAAAGCTGAAAAAAAAGGTTGAAA
CCAGTTCCCTGAAATTATTCCCCTACTTGACTAATAAGTATATAAAGACGGTAGGTATTGATTGTAATTC
TGTAAATCTATTTCTTAAACTTCTTAAATTCTACTTTTATAGTTAGTCTTTTTTTTAGTTTTAAAACACC
AGAACTTAGTTTCGACGGATTCTAGAACTAGTGGATCCCCCATCACAAGTTTGTACAAAAAAGCTGAACG
AGAAACGTAAAATGATATAAATATCAATATATTAAATTAGATTTTGCATAAAAAACAGACTACATAATAC
TGTAAAACACAACATATCCAGTCACTATGGCGGCCGCATTAGGCACCCCAGGCTTTACACTTTATGCTTC
CGGCTCGTATAATGTGTGGATTTTGAGTTAGGATCCGTCGAGATTTTCAGGAGCTAAGGAAGCTAAAATG
GAGAAAAAAATCACTGGATATACCACCGTTGATATATCCCAATGGCATCGTAAAGAACATTTTGAGGCAT
TTCAGTCAGTTGCTCAATGTACCTATAACCAGACCGTTCAGCTGGATATTACGGCCTTTTTAAAGACCGT
AAAGAAAAATAAGCACAAGTTTTATCCGGCCTTTATTCACATTCTTGCCCGCCTGATGAATGCTCATCCG
GAATTCCGTATGGCAATGAAAGACGGTGAGCTGGTGATATGGGATAGTGTTCACCCTTGTTACACCGTTT
TCCATGAGCAAACTGAAACGTTTTCATCGCTCTGGAGTGAATACCACGACGATTTCCGGCAGTTTCTACA
CATATATTCGCAAGATGTGGCGTGTTACGGTGAAAACCTGGCCTATTTCCCTAAAGGGTTTATTGAGAAT
ATGTTTTTCGTCTCAGCCAATCCCTGGGTGAGTTTCACCAGTTTTGATTTAAACGTGGCCAATATGGACA
ACTTCTTCGCCCCCGTTTTCACCATGGGCAAATATTATACGCAAGGCGACAAGGTGCTGATGCCGCTGGC
GATTCAGGTTCATCATGCCGTCTGTGATGGCTTCCATGTCGGCAGAATGCTTAATGAATTACAACAGTAC
TGCGATGAGTGGCAGGGCGGGGCGTAAACGCCGCGTGGATCCGGCTTACTAAAAGCCAGATAACAGTATG
CGTATTTGCGCGCTGATTTTTGCGGTATAAGAATATATACTGATATGTATACCCGAAGTATGTCAAAAAG
AGGTATGCTATGAAGCAGCGTATTACAGTGACAGTTGACAGCGACAGCTATCAGTTGCTCAAGGCATATA
TGATGTCAATATCTCCGGTCTGGTAAGCACAACCATGCAGAATGAAGCCCGTCGTCTGCGTGCCGAACGC
TGGAAAGCGGAAAATCAGGAAGGGATGGCTGAGGTCGCCCGGTTTATTGAAATGAACGGCTCTTTTGCTG
ACGAGAACAGGGGCTGGTGAAATGCAGTTTAAGGTTTACACCTATAAAAGAGAGAGCCGTTATCGTCTGT
TTGTGGATGTACAGAGTGATATTATTGACACGCCCGGGCGACGGATGGTGATCCCCCTGGCCAGTGCACG
TCTGCTGTCAGATAAAGTCTCCCGTGAACTTTACCCGGTGGTGCATATCGGGGATGAAAGCTGGCGCATG
ATGACCACCGATATGGCCAGTGTGCCGGTCTCCGTTATCGGGGAAGAAGTGGCTGATCTCAGCCACCGCG
AAAATGACATCAAAAACGCCATTAACCTGATGTTCTGGGGAATATAAATGTCAGGCTCCCTTATACACAG
CCAGTCTGCAGGTCGACCATAGTGACTGGATATGTTGTGTTTTACAGTATTATGTAGTCTGTTTTTTATG
CAAAATCTAATTTAATATATTGATATTTATATCATTTTACGTTTCTCGTTCAGCTTTCTTGTACAAAGTG
GTGATGGGCTGCAGGAATTCGATATCAAGCTTATCGATACCGTCGACCTCGAGTCATGTAATTAGTTATG
TCACGCTTACATTCACGCCCTCCCCCCACATCCGCTCTAACCGAAAAGGAAGGAGTTAGACAACCTGAAG
TCTAGGTCCCTATTTATTTTTTTATAGTTATGTTAGTATTAAGAACGTTATTTATATTTCAAATTTTTCT
TTTTTTTCTGTACAGACGCGTGTACGCATGTAACATTATACTGAAAACCTTGCTTGAGAAGGTTTTGGGA
CGCTCGAAGGCTTTAATTTGCGGCCGGTACCCAGCTTTTGTTCCCTTTAGTGAGGGTTAATTCCGAGCTT
GGCGTAATCATGGTCATAGCTGTTTCCTGTGTGAAATTGTTATCCGCTCACAATTCCACACAACATAGGA
GCCGGAAGCATAAAGTGTAAAGCCTGGGGTGCCTAATGAGTGAGGTAACTCACATTAATTGCGTTGCGCT
CACTGCCCGCTTTCCAGTCGGGAAACCTGTCGTGCCAGCTGCATTAATGAATCGGCCAACGCGCGGGGAG
AGGCGGTTTGCGTATTGGGCGCTCTTCCGCTTCCTCGCTCACTGACTCGCTGCGCTCGGTCGTTCGGCTG
CGGCGAGCGGTATCAGCTCACTCAAAGGCGGTAATACGGTTATCCACAGAATCAGGGGATAACGCAGGAA
AGAACATGTGAGCAAAAGGCCAGCAAAAGGCCAGGAACCGTAAAAAGGCCGCGTTGCTGGCGTTTTTCCA
TAGGCTCGGCCCCCCTGACGAGCATCACAAAAATCGACGCTCAAGTCAGAGGTGGCGAAACCCGACAGGA
CTATAAAGATACCAGGCGTTCCCCCCTGGAAGCTCCCTCGTGCGCTCTCCTGTTCCGACCCTGCCGCTTA
CCGGATACCTGTCCGCCTTTCTCCCTTCGGGAAGCGTGGCGCTTTCTCAATGCTCACGCTGTAGGTATCT
CAGTTCGGTGTAGGTCGTTCGCTCCAAGCTGGGCTGTGTGCACGAACCCCCCGTTCAGCCCGACCGCTGC
GCCTTATCCGGTAACTATCGTCTTGAGTCCAACCCGGTAAGACACGACTTATCGCCACTGGCAGCAGCCA
CTGGTAACAGGATTAGCAGAGCGAGGTATGTAGGCGGTGCTACAGAGTTCTTGAAGTGGTGGCCTAACTA
CGGCTACACTAGAAGGACAGTATTTGGTATCTGCGCTCTGCTGAAGCCAGTTACCTTCGGAAAAAGAGTT
GGTAGCTCTTGATCCGGCAAACAAACCACCGCTGGTAGCGGTGGTTTTTTTGTTTGCAAGCAGCAGATTA
CGCGCAGAAAAAAAGGATCTCAAGAAGATCCTTTGATCTTTTCTACGGGGTCTGACGCTCAGTGGAACGA
AAACTCACGTTAAGGGATTTTGGTCATGAGATTATCAAAAAGGATCTTCACCTAGATCCTTTTAAATTAA
AAATGAAGTTTTAAATCAATCTAAAGTATATATGAGTAAACTTGGTCTGACAGTTACCAATGCTTAATCA
GTGAGGCACCTATCTCAGCGATCTGTCTATTTCGTTCATCCATAGTTGCCTGACTGCCCGTCGTGTAGAT
AACTACGATACGGGAGGGCTTACCATCTGGCCCCAGTGCTGCAATGATACCGCGAGACCCACGCTCACCG
GCTCCAGATTTATCAGCAATAAACCAGCCAGCCGGAAGGGCCGAGCGCAGAAGTGGTCCTGCAACTTTAT
CCGCCTCCATCCAGTCTATTAATTGTTGCCGGGAAGCTAGAGTAAGTAGTTCGCCAGTTAATAGTTTGCG
CAACGTTGTTGCCATTGCTACAGGCATCGTGGTGTCACGCTCGTCGTTTGGTATGGCTTCATTCAGCTCC
GGTTCCCAACGATCAAGGCGAGTTACATGATCCCCCATGTTGTGAAAAAAAGCGGTTAGCTCCTTCGGTC
CTCCGATCGTTGTCAGAAGTAAGTTGGCCGCAGTGTTATCACTCATGGTTATGGCAGCACTGCATAATTC
TCTTACTGTCATGCCATCCGTAAGATGCTTTTCTGTGACTGGTGAGTACTCAACCAAGTCATTCTGAGAA
TAGTGTATGCGGCGACCGAGTTGCTCTTGCCCGGCGTCAATACGGGATAATACCGCGCCACATAGCAGAA
CTTTAAAAGTGCTCATCATTGGAAAACGTTCTTCGGGGCGAAAACTCTCAAGGATCTTACCGCTGTTGAG
ATCCAGTTCGATGTAACCCACTCGTGCACCCAACTGATCTTCAGCATCTTTTACTTTCACCAGCGTTTCT
GGGTGAGCAAAAACAGGAAGGCAAAATGCCGCAAAAAAGGGAATAAGGGCGACACGGAAATGTTGAATAC
TCATACTCTTCCTTTTTCAATATTATTGAAGCATTTATCAGGGTTATTGTCTCATGAGCGGATACATATT
TGAATGTATTTAGAAAAATAAACAAATAGGGGTTCCGCGCACATTTCCCCGAAAAGTGCCACCTGACGTC
TAAGAAACCATTATTATCATGACATTAACCTATAAAAATAGGCGTATCACGAGGCCCTTTCGTC
Features (pLannotate 1.2.2; 27 found; start..end, strand, type, name):
    137..184     +  misc_feature   bom (fragment): basis of mobility region from pBR322
    195..410     +  promoter       URA3 promoter: S. cerevisiae URA3
    411..1214    +  CDS            URA3: orotidine-5'-phosphate decarboxylase, required for uracil biosynthesis; S. cerevisiae URA3; yeast auxotrophic marker, counterselectable with 5-fluoroorotic acid (5-FOA)
   1293..1342    +  misc_feature   bom (fragment): basis of mobility region from pBR322
   1343..1798    -  rep_origin     f1 ori (sequence partly withheld): f1 bacteriophage origin of replication; arrow indicates direction of (+) strand synthesis
   1806..1963    -  CDS            lacZα (fragment): LacZα fragment of β-galactosidase; lacZ fragment
   1966..1984    +  promoter       T7 promoter: promoter for bacteriophage T7 RNA polymerase
   2009..2653    +  promoter       GAP promoter: S. cerevisiae TDH3; promoter for glyceraldehyde-3-phosphate dehydrogenase
   2659..2679    +  misc_feature   MCS (fragment): pBluescript multiple cloning site
   2683..2807    +  protein_bind   attR1: mutant version of attR; recombination site for the Gateway® LR reaction LR Clonase™
   2832..2862    +  promoter       lac UV5 promoter: E. coli lac promoter with an "up" mutation
   2886..2915    +  promoter       cat promoter (fragment): promoter of the E. coli cat gene encoding chloramphenicol acetyltransferase
   2916..3575    +  CDS            CmR: chloramphenicol acetyltransferase; cat; confers resistance to chloramphenicol
   3757..3915    +  CDS            ccdA (fragment): CCDA_ECO57 - Also known as H, letA. Experimental evidence at protein level: Swiss-Prot protein existence level 1. Antitoxin component of a type II toxin-antitoxin (TA) system which inhibits the post-segregational killing (PSK) of plasmid-free cells, also referred to as a plasmid addiction system. Binds to and blocks the activity of CcdB; will also remove bound CcdB protein from the CcdB-GyrA complex by forming a CcdA-CcdB complex, a process termed rejuvenation. Functions as a transcriptional corepressor for the ccdAB operon, repression also requires CcdB (By similarity). From Escherichia coli
   3920..4222    +  CDS            ccdB: CCDB_ECOLI - Also known as G, letB, letD. Experimental evidence at protein level: Swiss-Prot protein existence level 1. Toxic component of a type II toxin-antitoxin (TA) system, functioning in plasmid maintainence. Responsible for the post- segregational killing (PSK) of plasmid-free cells, also referred to as a plasmid addiction system. Half-life of over 2 hours. Cell killing by CcdB is accompanied by filamentation, defects in chromosome and plasmid segregation, defects in cell division, formation of anucleate cells, decreased DNA synthesis and plasmid loss. Interferes with the activity of DN
   4266..4390    -  protein_bind   attR2: mutant version of attR; recombination site for the Gateway® LR reaction LR Clonase™
   4394..4441    +  misc_feature   MCS (fragment): pBluescript multiple cloning site
   4442..4689    +  terminator     CYC1 terminator: S. cerevisiae CYC1; transcription terminator for CYC1
   4712..4730    -  promoter       T3 promoter: promoter for bacteriophage T3 RNA polymerase
   4775..4791    -  protein_bind   lac operator: The lac repressor binds to the lac operator to inhibit transcription in E. coli. This inhibition can be relieved by adding lactose or isopropyl-β-D-thiogalactopyranoside (IPTG). lac repressor encoded by lacI
   4799..4829    -  promoter       lac promoter: promoter for the E. coli lac operon
   4844..4865    -  protein_bind   CAP binding site: CAP binding activates transcription in the presence of cAMP. E. coli catabolite activator protein
   4878..4970    -  CDS            lacI (fragment): lac repressor; lacI; The lac repressor binds to the lac operator to inhibit transcription in E. coli. This inhibition can be relieved by adding lactose or isopropyl-β-D-thiogalactopyranoside (IPTG).
   5153..5741    -  rep_origin     ori: high-copy-number ColE1/pMB1/pBR322/pUC origin of replication
   5912..6772    -  CDS            AmpR: β-lactamase; bla; confers resistance to ampicillin, carbenicillin, and related antibiotics
   6773..6877    -  promoter       AmpR promoter: bla
   6972..35      +  CDS            rop (fragment) (across the origin): Rop protein, which maintains plasmids at low copy number; rop
