[The description below was written by a language model from this plasmid's Addgene catalogue record and pLannotate feature annotations shown in this document.]
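Description:
pAG306GPD-ccdB is an empty Gateway destination vector for constitutive protein expression in Saccharomyces cerevisiae, built on the integrating yeast shuttle backbone pRS306. The feature table shows no yeast replication origin or centromere, in keeping with the depositor's description of it as an integrating plasmid: stable maintenance in yeast depends on recombination into the genome, with transformants selected through the URA3 auxotrophic marker, which can also be counterselected with 5-fluoroorotic acid. In E. coli the plasmid replicates from a high-copy ColE1/pUC-type origin and carries an ampicillin resistance gene. An f1 origin and remnants of the pBluescript lacZα/multiple cloning site region, with flanking T7 and T3 promoters, are carried over from the parent backbone.

The expression unit consists of the strong constitutive GPD (TDH3, glyceraldehyde-3-phosphate dehydrogenase) promoter and the CYC1 transcription terminator, flanking a Gateway cassette bounded by attR1 and attR2. The cassette contains a chloramphenicol resistance gene and the ccdB toxin gene, whose product poisons DNA gyrase. The unrecombined vector must therefore be propagated in a ccdB-tolerant strain, under both chloramphenicol and ampicillin selection. In an LR recombination reaction with an entry clone, the cassette is swapped for the gene of interest, and ccdB counterselects against unreacted vector in standard E. coli strains. The annotated features show no epitope tag or fluorescent fusion partner, so inserts would be expressed without a vector-encoded tag. The vector belongs to a suite of Gateway plasmids designed for high-throughput genetic analysis in yeast. The depositor notes that the full sequence is a reference only and may not match the physical plasmid exactly.
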