Addgene plasmid #14140: pAG306GPD-ccdB
Purpose: (Empty Backbone)
Depositing lab: Susan Lindquist. Depositing organization: Whitehead Institute for Biomedical Research. Publication: A suite of Gateway cloning vectors for high-throughput genetic analysis in Saccharomyces cerevisiae. Alberti S, Gitler AD, Lindquist S. Yeast. 2007 Oct . 24(10):913-9. 10.1002/yea.1502 PubMed 17583893.
Backbone
  Vector backbone: pRS306
  Vector type: Yeast Expression ; Gateway Destination
  Selectable markers: URA3
Growth in bacteria
  Bacterial resistance: Chloramphenicol and Ampicillin, 25 & 100 μg/mL
  Growth temperature: 37°C
  Growth strain: ccdB Survival
  Growth instructions: DB3.1, ccdB Survival
  Copy number: Unknown
Gene/Insert
  Gene/Insert name: None
  Cloning method: Gateway Cloning
  Sequencing primers: 5′ GPDPro_F
Terms and licenses: Academic/Nonprofit Terms; Industry Terms: Not Available to Industry
Depositor comments: Type of plasmid: integrating. This plasmid contains the Gateway technology from Invitrogen; Invitrogen requires purchasing of Gateway Clonase for carrying out the Gateway recombinational cloning reaction http://www.invitrogen.com Please note that the full plasmid sequence is provided as a reference only, and may not match the exact sequence of the plasmid.
How to cite: pAG306GPD-ccdB was a gift from Susan Lindquist (Addgene plasmid # 14140 ; http://n2t.net/addgene:14140 ; RRID:Addgene_14140)
