>Addgene plasmid #14140 | pAG306GPD-ccdB | addgene partial sequence | sequence record 20385 | 14140 with pRS_marker
TTTTCATTCATCATTTTTTTTTTATTCTTTTTTTTGATTTCGGTTTCCTTGAAATTTTTTTGATTCGGTA
ATCTCCGAACAGAAGGAAGAACGAAGGAAGGAGCACAGACTTAGATTGGTATATATACGCATATGTAGTG
TTGAAGAAACATGAAATTGCCCAGTATTCTTAACCCAACTGCACAGAACAAAAACCTGCAGGAAACGAAG
ATAAATCATGTCGAAAGCTACATATAAGGAACGTGCTGCTACTCATCCTAGTCCTGTTGCTGCCAAGCTA
TTTAATATCATGCACGAAAAGCAAACAAACTTGTGTGCTTCATTGGATGTTCGTACCACCAAGGAATTAC
TGGAGTTAGTTGAAGCATTAGGTCCCAAAATTTGTTTACTAAAAACACATGTGGATATCTTGACTGATTT
TTCCATGGAGGGCACAGTTAAGCCGCTAAAGGCATTATCCGCCAAGTACAATTTTTTACTCTTCGAAGAC
AGAAAATTTGCTGACATTGGTAATACAGTCAAATTGCAGTACTCTGCGGGTGTATACAGAATAGCAGAAT
GGGCAGACATTACGAATGCACACGGTGTGGTGGGCCCAGGTATTGTTAGCGGTTTGAAGCAGGCGGCAGA
AGAAGTAACAAAGGAACCTAGAGGCCTTTTGATGTTAGCAGAATTGTCATGCAAGGGCTCCCTATCTACT
GGAGAATATACTAAGGGTACTGTTGACATTGCGAAGAGC
