>Addgene plasmid #14140 | pAG306GPD-ccdB | addgene partial sequence | sequence record 20386 | 14140 with GW5
TAAAGTGTAAAGCCTAGGGGTGCCTAATGCGGCCGCCATAGTGACTGGATATGTTGTGTTTTACAGTATT
ATGTAGTCTGTTTTTTATGCAAAATCTAATTTAATATATTGATATTTATATCATTTTACGTTTCTCGTTC
AGCTTTTTTGTACAAACTTGTGATGGGGGATCCACTAGTTCTAGAATCCGTCGAAACTAAGTTCTGGTGT
TTTAAAACTAAAAAAAAGACTAACTATAAAAGTAGAATTTAAGAAGTTTAAGAAATAGATTTACAGAATT
ACAATCAATACCTACCGTCTTTATATACTTATTAGTCAAGTAGGGGAATAATTTCAGGGAACTGGTTTCA
ACCTTTTTTTTCAGCTTTTTCCAAATCAGAGAGAGCAGAAGGTAATAGAAGGTGTAAGAAAATGAGATAG
ATACATGCGTGGGTCAATTGCCTTGTGTCATCATTTACTCCAGGCAGGTTGCATCACTCCATTGAGGTTG
TGCCCGTTTTTTGCCTGTTTGTGCCCCTGTTCTCTGTAGTTGCGCTAAGAGAATGGACCTATGAACTGAT
GGTTGGTGAAGAAAACAATATTTTGGTGCTGGGATTCTTTTTTTTTCTGGATGCCAGCTTAAAAAGCGGG
CTCCATTATATTTAGTGGATGCCAGGAATAAACTGTTCACC
