>Addgene plasmid #14140 | pAG306GPD-ccdB | addgene partial sequence | sequence record 20387 | 14140 with GW3
GGAAGAGTGGCTGATCTCAGCCACCGCGAAAATGACATCAAAAACGCCATTAACCTGATGTTCTGGGGAA
TATAAATGTCAGGCTCCCTTATACACAGCCAGTCTGCAGGTCGACCATAGTGACTGGATATGTTGTGTTT
TACAGTATTATGTAGTCTGTTTTTTATGCAAAATCTAATTTAATATATTGATATTTATATCATTTTACGT
TTCTCGTTCAGCTTTCTTGTACAAAGTGGTGATGGGCTGCAGGAATTCGATATCAAGCTTATCGATACCG
TCGACCTCGAGTCATGTAATTAGTTATGTCACGCTTACATTCACGCCCTCCCCCCACATCCGCTCTAACC
GAAAAGGAAGGAGTTAGACAACCTGAAGTCTAGGTCCCTATTTATTTTTTTATAGTTATGTTAGTATTAA
GAACGTTATTTATATTTCAAATTTTTCTTTTTTTTCTGTACAGACGCGTGTACGCATGTAACATTATACT
GAAAACCTTGCTTGAGAAGGTTTTGGGACGCTCGAAGGCTTTAATTTGCGGCCGTCGAGGGGGGGCCCGG
TACCAGCTTTTGTTCCCTTTAGTGAGGGTTAATTTCGAGCTTGGCGTAATCATGGTCATAGCTGTTTCCT
GTGTGAAATTGTTATCCGCTCACAATTCCACACAACATACGAGCCGGAAGCATAAAGTGTAAAGCCTGGG
GTGCCTAA
